>Addgene plasmid #147261 | pAc5.1B-EGFP-DmNot3-F764A-dsRNAres_Q | depositor full sequence | sequence record 289708 | Full Sequence
CTTCAAGGAATTAATTCTATATTCTAAAAACACAAATGATACTTCTAAAAAAAATCATGAATGGCATCAA
CTCTGAATCAAATCTTTGCAGATGCACCTACTTCTCATTTCCACTGTCACATCATTTTTCCAGATCTCGC
TGCCTGTTATGTGGCCCACAAACCAAGACACGTTTTATGGCCATTAAAGCTGGCTGATCGTCGCCAAACA
CCAAATACATATCAATATGTACATTCGAGAAAGAAGCGATCAAAGAAGCGTCTTCGGGCGAGTAGGAGAA
TGCGGAGGAGAAGGAGAACGAGCTGATCTAGTATCTCTCCACAATCCAATGCCAACTGACCAACTGGCCA
TATTCGGAGCAATTTGAAGCCAATTTCCATCGCCTGGCGATCGCTCCATTCTTGGCTATATGTTTTTCAC
CGTTCCCGGGGCCATTTTCAAAGACTCGTCGGTAAGATAAGATTGTGTCACTCGCTGTCTCTCTTCATTT
GTCGAAGAATGCTGAGGAATTTCGCGATGACGTCGGCGAGTATTTTGAAGAATGAGAATAATTTGTATTT
ATACGAAAATCAGTTAGTGGAATTTTCTACAAAAACATGTTATCTATAGATAATTTTGTTGCAAAATATG
TTGACTATGACAAAGATTGTATGTATATACCTTTAATGTATTCTCATTTTCTTATGTATTTATAATGGCA
ATGATGATACTGATGATATTTTAAGATGATGCCAGACCACAGGCTGATTTCTGCGTCTTTTGCCGAACGC
AGTGCATGTGCGGTTGTTGTTTTTTGGAATAGTTTCAATTTTCGGACTGTCCGCTTTGATTTCAGTTTCT
TGGCTTATTCAAAAAGCAAAGTAAAGCCAAAAAAGCGAGATGGCAATACCAAATGCGGCAAAACGGTAGT
GGAAGGAAAGGGGTGCGGGGCAGCGGAAGGAAGGGTGGGGCGGGGCGTGGCGGGGTCTGTGGCTGGGCGC
GACGTCACCGACGTTGGAGCCACTCCTTTGACCATGTGTGCGTGTGTGTATTATTCGTGTCTCGCCACTC
GCCGGTTGTTTTTTTCTTTTTATCTCGCTCTCTCTAGCGCCATCTCGTACGCATGCTCAACGCACCGCAT
GTTGCCGTGTCCTTTATGCGTCATTTTGGCTCGAAATAGGCAATTATTTAAACAAAGATTAGTCAACGAA
AACGCTAAAATAAATAAGTCTACAATATGGTTACTTATTGCCATGTGTGTGCAGCCAACGATAGCAACAA
AAGCAACAACACAGTGGCTTTCCCTCTTTCACTTTTTGTTTGCAAGCGCGTGCGAGCAAGACGGCACGAC
CGGCAAACGCAATTACGCTGACAAAGAGCAGACGAAGTTTTGGCCGAAAAACATCAAGGCGCCTGATACG
AATGCATTTGCAATAACAATTGCGATATTTAATATTGTTTATGAAGCTGTTTGACTTCAAAACACACAAA
AAAAAAAATAAAACAAATTATTTGAAAGAGAATTAGGAATCGGACAGCTTATCGTTACGGGCTAACAGCA
CACCGAGACGAAATAGCTTACCTGACGTCACAGCCTCTGGAAGAACTGCCGCCAAGCAGAGAGAGAGAGA
AAAAGAGGGAGAGCAGCTTAGACCGCATGTGCTTGTGTGTGAGGCGTCTCTCTCTTCGTCTCCTGTTTGC
GCAAACGCATAGACTGCACTGAGAAAATCGATTACCTATTTTTTATGAATGAATATTTGCACTATTACTA
TTCAAAACTATTAAGATAGCAATCACATTCAATAGCCAAATACTATACCACCTGAGCGATGCAACGAAAT
GATCAATTTGAGCAAAAATGCTGCATATTTAGGACGGCATCATTATAGAAATGCTTCTTGCTGTGTACTT
TTCTCTCGTCTGGCAGCTGTTTCGCCGTTATTGTTAAAACCGGCTTAAGTTAGGTGTGTTTTCTACGACT
AGTGATGCCCCTACTAGAAGATGTGTGTTGCACAAATGTCCCTGAATAACCAATTTGAAGTGCAGATAGC
AGTAAACGTAAGCTAATATGAATATTATTTAACTGTAATGTTTTAATATCGCTGGACATTACTAATAAAC
CCACTATAAACACATGTACATATGTATGTTTTGGCATACAATGAGTAGTTGGGGAAAAAATGTGTAAAAG
CACCGTGACCATCACAGCATAAAGATAACCAGCTGAAGTATCGAATATGAGTAACCCCCAAATTGAATCA
CATGCCGCAACTGATAGGACCCATGGAAGTACACTCTTCATGGCGATATACAAGACACACACAAGCACGA
ACACCCAGTTGCGGAGGAAATTCTCCGTAAATGAAAACCCAATCGGCGAACAATTCATACCCATATATGG
TAAAAGTTTTGAACGCGACTTGAGAGCGGAGAGCATTGCGGCTGATAAGGTTTTAGCGCTAAGCGGGCTT
TATAAAACGGGCTGCGGGACCAGTTTTCATATCACTACCGTTTGAGTTCTTGTGCTGTGTGGATACTCCT
CCCGACACAAAGCCGCTCCATCAGCCAGCAGTCGTCTAATCCAGAGACCCCGGATCGGGGTACCAACATG
GTGAGCAAGGGCGAGGAGCTGTTCACCGGGGTGGTGCCCATCCTGGTCGAGCTGGACGGCGACGTAAACG
GCCACAAGTTCAGCGTGTCCGGCGAGGGCGAGGGCGATGCCACCTACGGCAAGCTGACCCTGAAGTTCAT
CTGCACCACCGGCAAGCTGCCCGTGCCCTGGCCCACCCTCGTGACCACCCTGACCTACGGCGTGCAGTGC
TTCAGCCGCTACCCCGACCACATGAAGCAGCACGACTTCTTCAAGTCCGCCATGCCCGAAGGCTACGTCC
AGGAGCGCACCATCTTCTTCAAGGACGACGGCAACTACAAGACCCGCGCCGAGGTGAAGTTCGAGGGCGA
CACCCTGGTGAACCGCATCGAGCTGAAGGGCATCGACTTCAAGGAGGACGGCAACATCCTGGGGCACAAG
CTGGAGTACAACTACAACAGCCACAACGTCTATATCATGGCCGACAAGCAGAAGAACGGCATCAAGGTGA
ACTTCAAGATCCGCCACAACATCGAGGACGGCAGCGTGCAGCTCGCCGACCACTACCAGCAGAACACCCC
CATCGGCGACGGCCCCGTGCTGCTGCCCGACAACCACTACCTGAGCACCCAGTCCGCCCTGAGCAAAGAC
CCCAACGAGAAGCGCGATCACATGGTCCTGCTGGAGTTCGTGACCGCCGCCGGGATCACTCTCGGCATGG
ACGAGCTGTACAAGCCAAGCTTGATGGCTGCGACGAGAAAATTGCAAGGCGAAATTGATCGATGTTTAAA
AAAGGTAGCAGAGGGCGTTGAAACGTTTGAGGATATTTGGAAAAAAGTACACAATGCGACAAACACCAAT
CAGAAGCAAAAACATCTGCAGGAGAAGTATGAGGCAGACCTCAAAAAGGAAATCAAGGAATTGCAACGAC
TTCGCGACCAAATTAAATCATGGATTGCATCAGCTGAAATTAAGGATAAGAGCTCCCTTCTTGAGAATCG
ACGTCTCATTGAAACACAAATGGAACGCTTTAAGGTGGTTGAGCGCGAGACGAAAACAAAAGCCTACTCC
AAGGAAGGCTTGGGGGCTGCACAAAAAATGGACCCAGCTCAACGCATCAAGGATGATGCGCGTAACTGGC
TAACGTCCAGTATTTCGAGCTTGCAGATTCAGATCGATCAATACGAATCCGAAATTGAGAGCCTGCTGGC
CGGAAAGAAAAAGCGCCTAGACCGTGATAAACAAGAACGTATGGACGATCTTCGCGGCAAACTGGATCGT
CACAAATTCCATATTACCAAATTGGAGACATTGCTGCGATTGTTGGATAACGATGGAGTGGAGGCTGAAC
AAGTTAATAAAATTAAGGATGACGTGGAGTATTATATCGACAGTAGCCAGGAACCCGATTTCGAAGAGAA
CGAATTTATTTATGACGACATTATCGGATTGGACGAGGTCGAACTTTCGGGAACCGCCACGACCGATTCC
AATAATTCCAATGAAACCTCCGGAAGTCCCTCCTCGGTGACGAGCGGCGGATCGCCCAGTCAAAGCCCAG
TGACCGTCCAGCAGATCCTAAATACAAGCAGCCAAGGTGCTGCCTCGTCCGGCTCCTCCGCTGCCTCCGC
TGCGTTGTTCCAACAACAATTGACCGCCGCTCAGTCCAACGGAAATAACGTCGGATATGCCTCCGATACG
TCGGCTGCCTCATCCTCAGCCACCACCTCAACCGACCCAGCCGGAGGAACGGTCGCCGTTAACTGCGTCG
GCGGTCTTGCTGACAAGCGTAATAAGAGCAGCGAAAGCAATGCCCTAAAATTGAAACCACAACCTCATCA
ACTTATAAAACCTACCCCTGTACGAGCCACGGCCAAGCTGCCTCTGAGCAGTGATACCCAAGTCAATAAG
ATTGTCAGTTCAACTCCCAGCAAAAATCAGCAACAGCTGCCTACAGCAGCTTCAATCGTTGCAACCTCCG
CTATGCAATCGCAAAGCAGTATCGGAAGTTGCAGCTCCACTGGAGGAACGGGAGCATCTCAATCAGCTTC
TAGTGGTAACAATCCTGGTAACAATCCTGCGGTTCAGCCAAATGCTCCAACGCCTGGTCAAAGCGGCATT
GCCGCTGCAGCAGCTTCGACTAATGTTGTTTCGGCGACGATTGTGAGCAGCGCCAATGTTCAAGGCCAAT
CTGTGATCCAACCAACACCAACAATTGCATTTGCTGCAGTAGCAAAACACAATACATCACTCCTGGAAAA
TGGTCCTGTTTTGCAACAGCAACTAGCAGTAACTCCTACTGTGGCAGCTATCGTAGGAGCTGGAACGCAG
GCGCAGCAAAAACATGTGCCACCATTATCCAATCTTCAAACAAATTCCCCTCACATACAAAATGGTCTTC
CTGTCTCGGACAGTACTAATGACAACAGCTGCAATGTCGTCGATACGATTTCTCTAAAAACAATGGCACA
GGATGCTATTAATCGATCTGCGATCGATCCTAATTCACTGAATCAGCAGCAAACAAGCAGCATCGATCTG
AGACAGCCGCAGTCGCAGAAATCACTTCTCCAACATTTCAACTCTGAAACCAACACGAATCAACAGCAAT
TGACATCGCAGCAGCAGCAACAGCTTCAGAATAACTCCCTTGCTGCGACCACAGGTTCTAACAACGGAAC
TTCAACTGGTAGTGGTCTCATGAATGTAGCAAACGCTACTGGTCAGCCTATCAGCGGCAATGCCAAAACG
CATGCGTGCCAACCCCAACAGATGGCCACGACGGAAGCGCACATTCCCACACTGCTTGGTGTGACACCAC
TTGGGCCAACACCACTTCAAAAGGAGCACCAAATGCAGTTCCAAATGATGGAAGCTGCCTACTATCACCT
GCCACAGCCTATGGACACGGAAAAGCTACAAACGTACTTTCATCGCGCACCAGTGCTCACGCCATCGCAC
TATCCCCAGGCACAGATGCCAATATATGATACAGTTGAGTTTTATCAACGACTCTCAACGGAGACCCTTT
TTGCTGTGTTCTACTATATGGAGGGCTCCAAGGCCCAGTATCTAGCGGCCAAGGCCTTAAAAAAGCAGAG
CTGGCGTTTCCACACAAAGTATATGATGTGGTTTCAAAGGCACGAGGAGCCGAAGATTATCAACGATGAT
TACGAACAGGGTACGTACATCTATTTTGATTATGAAAAGTGGAGTCAGCGAAAGAAGGAGGGATTCACCT
TTGAATACAAGTACTTAGAGGACAAGGAGCTGAATTGAGGCGGCCGCTCGAGTCTAGAGGGCCCGCGGTT
CGAAGGTAAGCCTATCCCTAACCCTCTCCTCGGTCTCGATTCTACGCGTACCGGTCATCATCACCATCAC
CATTGAGTTTAAACCCGCTGATCAGCCTCGACTGTGCCTTCTAAGGCCTGAGCTCGCTGATCAGCCTCGA
TCGAGGATCCAGACATGATAAGATACATTGATGAGTTTGGACAAACCACAACTAGAATGCAGTGAAAAAA
ATGCTTTATTTGTGAAATTTGTGATGCTATTGCTTTATTTGTAACCATTATAAGCTGCAATAAACAAGTT
AACAACAACAATTGCATTCATTTTATGTTTCAGGTTCAGGGGGAGGTGTGGGAGGTTTTTTAAAGCAAGT
AAAACCTCTACAAATGTGGTATGGCTGATTATGATCAGTCGACCGATGCCCTTGAGAGCCTTCAACCCAG
TCAGCTCCTTCCGGTGGGCGCGGGGCATGACTATCGTCGCCGCACTTATGACTGTCTTCTTTATCATGCA
ACTCGTAGGACAGGTGCCGGCAGCGCTCTGGGTCATTTTCGGCGAGGACCGCTTTCGCTGGAGCGCGACG
ATGATCGGCCTGTCGCTTGCGGTATTCGGAATCTTGCACGCCCTCGCTCAAGCCTTCGTCACTGGTCCCG
CCACCAAACGTTTCGGCGAGAAGCAGGCCATTATCGCCGGCATGGCGGCCGACGCGCTGGGCTACGTCTT
GCTGGCGTTCGCGACGCGAGGCTGGATGGCCTTCCCCATTATGATTCTTCTCGCTTCCGGCGGCATCGGG
ATGCCCGCGTTGCAGGCCATGCTGTCCAGGCAGGTAGATGACGACCATCAGGGACAGCTTCAAGGATCGC
TCGCGGCTCTTACCAGCCAGCAAAAGGCCAGGAACCGTAAAAAGGCCGCGTTGCTGGCGTTTTTCCATAG
GCTCCGCCCCCCTGACGAGCATCACAAAAATCGACGCTCAAGTCAGAGGTGGCGAAACCCGACAGGACTA
TAAAGATACCAGGCGTTTCCCCCTGGAAGCTCCCTCGTGCGCTCTCCTGTTCCGACCCTGCCGCTTACCG
GATACCTGTCCGCCTTTCTCCCTTCGGGAAGCGTGGCGCTTTCTCAATGCTCACGCTGTAGGTATCTCAG
TTCGGTGTAGGTCGTTCGCTCCAAGCTGGGCTGTGTGCACGAACCCCCCGTTCAGCCCGACCGCTGCGCC
TTATCCGGTAACTATCGTCTTGAGTCCAACCCGGTAAGACACGACTTATCGCCACTGGCAGCAGCCACTG
GTAACAGGATTAGCAGAGCGAGGTATGTAGGCGGTGCTACAGAGTTCTTGAAGTGGTGGCCTAACTACGG
CTACACTAGAAGGACAGTATTTGGTATCTGCGCTCTGCTGAAGCCAGTTACCTTCGGAAAAAGAGTTGGT
AGCTCTTGATCCGGCAAACAAACCACCGCTGGTAGCGGTGGTTTTTTTGTTTGCAAGCAGCAGATTACGC
GCAGAAAAAAAGGATCTCAAGAAGATCCTTTGATCTTTTCTACGGGGTCTGACGCTCAGTGGAACGAAAA
CTCACGTTAAGGGATTTTGGTCATGAGATTATCAAAAAGGATCTTCACCTAGATCCTTTTAAATTAAAAA
TGAAGTTTTAAATCAATCTAAAGTATATATGAGTAAACTTGGTCTGACAGTTACCAATGCTTAATCAGTG
AGGCACCTATCTCAGCGATCTGTCTATTTCGTTCATCCATAGTTGCCTGACTCCCCGTCGTGTAGATAAC
TACGATACGGGAGGGCTTACCATCTGGCCCCAGTGCTGCAATGATACCGCGAGACCCACGCTCACCGGCT
CCAGATTTATCAGCAATAAACCAGCCAGCCGGAAGGGCCGAGCGCAGAAGTGGTCCTGCAACTTTATCCG
CCTCCATCCAGTCTATTAATTGTTGCCGGGAAGCTAGAGTAAGTAGTTCGCCAGTTAATAGTTTGCGCAA
CGTTGTTGCCATTGCTGCAGGCATCGTGGTGTCACGCTCGTCGTTTGGTATGGCTTCATTCAGCTCCGGT
TCCCAACGATCAAGGCGAGTTACATGATCCCCCATGTTGTGCAAAAAAGCGGTTAGCTCCTTCGGTCCTC
CGATCGTTGTCAGAAGTAAGTTGGCCGCAGTGTTATCACTCATGGTTATGGCAGCACTGCATAATTCTCT
TACTGTCATGCCATCCGTAAGATGCTTTTCTGTGACTGGTGAGTACTCAACCAAGTCATTCTGAGAATAG
TGTATGCGGCGACCGAGTTGCTCTTGCCCGGCGTCAACACGGGATAATACCGCGCCACATAGCAGAACTT
TAAAAGTGCTCATCATTGGAAAACGTTCTTCGGGGCGAAAACTCTCAAGGATCTTACCGCTGTTGAGATC
CAGTTCGATGTAACCCACTCGTGCACCCAACTGATCTTCAGCATCTTTTACTTTCACCAGCGTTTCTGGG
TGAGCAAAAACAGGAAGGCAAAATGCCGCAAAAAAGGGAATAAGGGCGACACGGAAATGTTGAATACTCA
TACTCTTCCTTTTTCAATATTATTGAAGCATTTATCAGGGTTATTGTCTCATGAGCGGATACATATTTGA
ATGTATTTAGAAAAATAAACAAATAGGGGTTCCGCGCACATTTCCCCGAAAAGTGCCACCTGACGTCTAA
GAAACCATTATTATCATGACATTAACCTATAAAAATAGGCGTATCACGAGGCCCTTTCGT
Features (pLannotate 1.2.2; 9 found; start..end, strand, type, name):
     56..2568    +  promoter       Ac5 promoter: Drosophila melanogaster actin 5C promoter
   2588..3304    +  CDS            EGFP: EGFP is a basic (constitutively fluorescent) green fluorescent protein published in 1996, derived from Aequorea victoria. It is reported to be a rapidly-maturing weak dimer with moderate acid sensitivity.
   5885..5926    +  CDS            V5 tag: epitope tag from simian virus 5
   6026..6160    -  polyA_signal   SV40 poly(A) signal: SV40 polyadenylation signal
   6183..6267    -  CDS            large T antigen (fragment): large T antigen from SV40 (simian virus 40)
   6268..6738    +  CDS            TcR (fragment): tetracycline efflux protein; tet; confers resistance to tetracycline
   6782..7370    -  rep_origin     ori: high-copy-number ColE1/pMB1/pBR322/pUC origin of replication
   7541..8401    -  CDS            AmpR: β-lactamase; bla; confers resistance to ampicillin, carbenicillin, and related antibiotics
   8402..8506    -  promoter       AmpR promoter: bla
