[The description below was written by a language model from this plasmid's Addgene catalogue record and pLannotate feature annotations shown in this document.]
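Description:
pAc5.1B-EGFP-DmNot3-F764A-dsRNAres_Q is an 8.6 kb insect-cell expression plasmid. The catalogue lists the backbone as unknown, although the name and feature layout point to a pAc5.1-type vector. In bacteria it is propagated through a ColE1/pUC-type origin and selected with ampicillin via the β-lactamase gene and its bla promoter. The catalogue describes it as low copy, even though the annotated origin is of the type usually called high copy. Short fragments of a tetracycline resistance gene and of SV40 large T antigen are also annotated; these appear to be non-functional backbone remnants. No selectable marker for insect cells is annotated.

Expression is driven by the Drosophila melanogaster actin 5C (Ac5) promoter, a strong constitutive promoter commonly used in fly cell lines. It is followed directly by an EGFP coding sequence. The roughly 2.6 kb unannotated stretch downstream of EGFP is where the Not3 (CG8426) open reading frame presumably sits, giving an N-terminally EGFP-tagged protein. A vector-derived V5 epitope lies after this region, but the record does not say whether it is in frame or preceded by a stop codon. An SV40 polyadenylation signal terminates the cassette.

Not3 is the fly counterpart of CNOT3, a subunit of the CCR4-NOT complex. The construct name indicates a phenylalanine-to-alanine substitution at position 764 and a "dsRNAres" version of the coding sequence, which implies changes that let the transcript escape dsRNA-mediated knockdown. The catalogue's mutation field, however, mentions only one silent difference from the reference transcript. Such a design suits complementation experiments, in which endogenous Not3 is depleted by RNAi and the tagged point mutant is expressed in its place. The record states the purpose only as insect expression.
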