Addgene plasmid #147261: pAc5.1B-EGFP-DmNot3-F764A-dsRNAres_Q
Purpose: Insect Expression of DmNot3-F764A-dsRNAres
Depositing lab: Elisa Izaurralde. Depositing organization: Max Planck Institute for Developmental Biology.
Backbone
  Vector backbone: Unknown
  Vector type: Insect Expression
Growth in bacteria
  Bacterial resistance: Ampicillin, 100 μg/mL
  Growth temperature: 37°C
  Growth strain: DH5alpha
  Copy number: Low Copy
Gene/Insert
  Gene/Insert name: DmNot3-F764A-dsRNAres (alt names: leathal (2)NC136; CG8426)
  Species: D. melanogaster (fly)
  Mutation: one silent mutation compared to the sequence given by NCBI: NM_136332.2.
  Entrez Gene: Not3 (a.k.a. Dmel_CG8426, CG8426, CNOT3, Dmel\CG8426, NOT3, NOT3.5, NOT3/5, l(2)NC136, not3, not3/5)
  Cloning method: Unknown
Terms and licenses: Academic/Nonprofit Terms; Industry Terms: Not Available to Industry
Depositor comments: Plasmids from this collection were made available to the research community and donated after the lab closed. Please note that the sequence provided by the depositing laboratory may be theoretical/predicted or based on Sanger sequencing results. There may be discrepancies between sequencing results obtained by Addgene and the depositor sequence. If an Addgene verified sequence is not available, please contact before placing your order to request that our lab fully sequence the plasmid.
How to cite: pAc5.1B-EGFP-DmNot3-F764A-dsRNAres_Q was a gift from Elisa Izaurralde (Addgene plasmid # 147261 ; http://n2t.net/addgene:147261 ; RRID:Addgene_147261)
